Addgene plasmid #75755: SIK3 gRNA (BRDN0001148297)
Purpose: 3rd generation lentiviral gRNA plasmid targeting human SIK3
Depositing lab: John Doench & David Root. Depositing organization: Broad Institute. Publication: Optimized sgRNA design to maximize activity and minimize off-target effects of CRISPR-Cas9. Doench JG, Fusi N, Sullender M, Hegde M, Vaimberg EW, Donovan KF, Smith I, Tothova Z, Wilen C, Orchard R, Virgin HW, Listgarten J, Root DE. Nat Biotechnol. 2016 Jan 18. doi: 10.1038/nbt.3437. PubMed 26780180.
Backbone
  Vector backbone: lentiGuide-Puro
  Backbone manufacturer: Zhang Lab (Addgene plasmid # 52963)
  Vector type: Mammalian Expression, Lentiviral, CRISPR
  Selectable markers: Puromycin
Growth in bacteria
  Bacterial resistance: Ampicillin, 100 μg/mL
  Growth temperature: 37°C
  Growth strain: DH5alpha
  Copy number: High Copy
Gene/Insert
  Gene/Insert name: SIK3 (alt names: SIK3; NM_001281748.1)
  gRNA/shRNA sequence: GCACCAGTCAATATCCAGGT
  Species: H. sapiens (human)
  Entrez Gene: SIK3 (a.k.a. L19, QSK, SIK-3)
  Promoter: hU6
  Cloning method: Unknown
  Sequencing primers: 5′ U6-F; 3′ pS2-R
Terms and licenses: Academic/Nonprofit Terms; Industry Terms: Not Available to Industry
Depositor comments: The gRNA was designed to target the following Genbank reference sequence(s): NM_001281748.1,NM_025164.4. Note that this plasmid does NOT contain Cas9. It should be used in conjunction with lentiCas9-Blast (Addgene #52962) or otherwise with cell lines already expressing Cas9. Browse the full kinome gRNA library at http://www.addgene.org/pooled-library/broadgpp-human-kinome/ or visit http://www.broadinstitute.org/rnai/public/ for detailed protocols and information.
How to cite: SIK3 gRNA (BRDN0001148297) was a gift from John Doench & David Root (Addgene plasmid # 75755 ; http://n2t.net/addgene:75755 ; RRID:Addgene_75755)
