[The description below was written by a language model from this plasmid's Addgene catalogue record and pLannotate feature annotations shown in this document.]
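Description:
SIK3 gRNA (BRDN0001148297) is a third-generation lentiviral CRISPR guide plasmid built on the lentiGuide-Puro backbone and designed to target the human kinase gene SIK3. In bacteria it is maintained at high copy through a ColE1/pUC-type origin and selected with ampicillin via the β-lactamase gene. An f1 origin, lac promoter/operator remnants and T7/T3 promoters are carried over from the cloning backbone.

The lentiviral transfer cassette begins with an RSV promoter fused to a truncated HIV-1 5' LTR, which drives Tat-independent production of the genomic RNA in packaging cells. It is followed by the Ψ packaging signal with a gag fragment, the Rev response element for nuclear export, and a cPPT/CTS element that aids nuclear import of the provirus. The cassette ends in a ΔU3 self-inactivating 3' LTR, with an SV40 polyadenylation signal and SV40 origin downstream. Within this unit, a human U6 RNA polymerase III promoter transcribes the SIK3-specific spacer joined to the Streptococcus pyogenes guide RNA scaffold. A separate EF-1α promoter with its first intron expresses puromycin N-acetyltransferase, so transduced mammalian cells can be selected with puromycin. A WPRE after this marker enhances transcript stability and expression.

The plasmid does not encode Cas9, so it must be used in cells that already express Cas9 or alongside a companion Cas9 lentivirus. According to the record, the guide was designed against two SIK3 reference transcripts, and the construct is part of a human kinome guide RNA collection. It is typically used for SIK3 knockout in human cells.
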