Features (pLannotate 1.2.2; 29 found; start..end, strand, type, name):
     14..80      +  CDS            small t antigen (fragment): SV40 (simian virus 40) small t antigen
    106..317     +  promoter       EF-1α core promoter: core promoter for human elongation factor EF-1α
    318..1256    +  intron         EF-1α intron A: intron upstream of the start codon of human EF-1α
   1278..1877    +  CDS            PuroR (fragment): puromycin N-acetyltransferase; pac from Streptomyces; confers resistance to puromycin
   1893..2481    +  misc_feature   WPRE: woodchuck hepatitis virus posttranscriptional regulatory element
   2532..2551    +  misc_feature   cPPT/CTS (fragment): central polypurine tract and central termination sequence of HIV-1
   2553..2786    +  LTR            3' LTR (ΔU3): self-inactivating 3' long terminal repeat (LTR) from HIV-1
   2864..2985    +  polyA_signal   SV40 poly(A) signal: SV40 polyadenylation signal
   3025..3160    +  rep_origin     SV40 ori: SV40 origin of replication
   3181..3199    -  promoter       T7 promoter: promoter for bacteriophage T7 RNA polymerase
   3207..3362    +  CDS            lacZα (fragment): LacZα fragment of β-galactosidase; lacZ fragment
   3367..3795    +  rep_origin     f1 ori (sequence partly withheld): f1 bacteriophage origin of replication; arrow indicates direction of (+) strand synthesis
   3848..3952    +  promoter       AmpR promoter: bla
   3953..4813    +  CDS            AmpR: β-lactamase; bla; confers resistance to ampicillin, carbenicillin, and related antibiotics
   4984..5572    +  rep_origin     ori: high-copy-number ColE1/pMB1/pBR322/pUC origin of replication
   5755..5847    +  CDS            lacI (fragment): lac repressor; lacI; The lac repressor binds to the lac operator to inhibit transcription in E. coli. This inhibition can be relieved by adding lactose or isopropyl-β-D-thiogalactopyranoside (IPTG).
   5860..5881    +  protein_bind   CAP binding site: CAP binding activates transcription in the presence of cAMP. E. coli catabolite activator protein
   5896..5926    +  promoter       lac promoter: promoter for the E. coli lac operon
   5934..5950    +  protein_bind   lac operator: The lac repressor binds to the lac operator to inhibit transcription in E. coli. This inhibition can be relieved by adding lactose or isopropyl-β-D-thiogalactopyranoside (IPTG). lac repressor encoded by lacI
   5995..6013    +  promoter       T3 promoter: promoter for bacteriophage T3 RNA polymerase
   6041..6267    +  promoter       RSV promoter: Rous sarcoma virus enhancer/promoter
   6268..6448    +  LTR            5' LTR (truncated): truncated 5' long terminal repeat (LTR) from HIV-1
   6495..6620    +  misc_feature   HIV-1 Ψ: packaging signal of human immunodeficiency virus type 1
   6604..6967    +  CDS            HIV-1 gag (fragment): gag protein from human immunodeficiency virus 1; gag
   7113..7346    +  misc_feature   RRE: The Rev response element (RRE) of HIV-1 allows for Rev-dependent mRNA export from the nucleus to the cytoplasm.
   7723..7749    +  CDS            Rev (fragment): human immunodeficiency virus 1 (HIV-1) Rev protein; rev; enhances nuclear export of unspliced and incompletely spliced viral mRNAs
   7753..7993    +  promoter       U6 promoter: RNA polymerase III promoter for human U6 snRNA
   8023..8098    +  misc_RNA       gRNA scaffold: guide RNA scaffold for the Streptococcus pyogenes CRISPR/Cas9 system
   8154..8271    +  misc_feature   cPPT/CTS: central polypurine tract and central termination sequence of HIV-1
>Addgene plasmid #75755 | SIK3 gRNA (BRDN0001148297) | addgene full sequence | sequence record 184504 | Addgene Assembled Sequence
CCCGGGTGCAAAGATGGATAAAGTTTTAAACAGAGAGGAATCTTTGCAGCTAATGGACCTTCTAGGTCTT
GAAAGGAGTGGGAATTGGCTCCGGTGCCCGTCAGTGGGCAGAGCGCACATCGCCCACAGTCCCCGAGAAG
TTGGGGGGAGGGGTCGGCAATTGATCCGGTGCCTAGAGAAGGTGGCGCGGGGTAAACTGGGAAAGTGATG
TCGTGTACTGGCTCCGCCTTTTTCCCGAGGGTGGGGGAGAACCGTATATAAGTGCAGTAGTCGCCGTGAA
CGTTCTTTTTCGCAACGGGTTTGCCGCCAGAACACAGGTAAGTGCCGTGTGTGGTTCCCGCGGGCCTGGC
CTCTTTACGGGTTATGGCCCTTGCGTGCCTTGAATTACTTCCACCTGGCTGCAGTACGTGATTCTTGATC
CCGAGCTTCGGGTTGGAAGTGGGTGGGAGAGTTCGAGGCCTTGCGCTTAAGGAGCCCCTTCGCCTCGTGC
TTGAGTTGAGGCCTGGCCTGGGCGCTGGGGCCGCCGCGTGCGAATCTGGTGGCACCTTCGCGCCTGTCTC
GCTGCTTTCGATAAGTCTCTAGCCATTTAAAATTTTTGATGACCTGCTGCGACGCTTTTTTTCTGGCAAG
ATAGTCTTGTAAATGCGGGCCAAGATCTGCACACTGGTATTTCGGTTTTTGGGGCCGCGGGCGGCGACGG
GGCCCGTGCGTCCCAGCGCACATGTTCGGCGAGGCGGGGCCTGCGAGCGCGGCCACCGAGAATCGGACGG
GGGTAGTCTCAAGCTGGCCGGCCTGCTCTGGTGCCTGGCCTCGCGCCGCCGTGTATCGCCCCGCCCTGGG
CGGCAAGGCTGGCCCGGTCGGCACCAGTTGCGTGAGCGGAAAGATGGCCGCTTCCCGGCCCTGCTGCAGG
GAGCTCAAAATGGAGGACGCGGCGCTCGGGAGAGCGGGCGGGTGAGTCACCCACACAAAGGAAAAGGGCC
TTTCCGTCCTCAGCCGTCGCTTCATGTGACTCCACGGAGTACCGGGCGCCGTCCAGGCACCTCGATTAGT
TCTCGAGCTTTTGGAGTACGTCGTCTTTAGGTTGGGGGGAGGGGTTTTATGCGATGGAGTTTCCCCACAC
TGAGTGGGTGGAGACTGAAGTTAGGCCAGCTTGGCACTTGATGTAATTCTCCTTGGAATTTGCCCTTTTT
GAGTTTGGATCTTGGTTCATTCTCAAGCCTCAGACAGTGGTTCAAAGTTTTTTTCTTCCATTTCAGGTGT
CGTGACGTACGGCCACCATGACCGAGTACAAGCCCACGGTGCGCCTCGCCACCCGCGACGACGTCCCCAG
GGCCGTACGCACCCTCGCCGCCGCGTTCGCCGACTACCCCGCCACGCGCCACACCGTCGATCCGGACCGC
CACATCGAGCGGGTCACCGAGCTGCAAGAACTCTTCCTCACGCGCGTCGGGCTCGACATCGGCAAGGTGT
GGGTCGCGGACGACGGCGCCGCCGTGGCGGTCTGGACCACGCCGGAGAGCGTCGAAGCGGGGGCGGTGTT
CGCCGAGATCGGCCCGCGCATGGCCGAGTTGAGCGGTTCCCGGCTGGCCGCGCAGCAACAGATGGAAGGC
CTCCTGGCGCCGCACCGGCCCAAGGAGCCCGCGTGGTTCCTGGCCACCGTCGGAGTCTCGCCCGACCACC
AGGGCAAGGGTCTGGGCAGCGCCGTCGTGCTCCCCGGAGTGGAGGCGGCCGAGCGCGCCGGGGTGCCCGC
CTTCCTGGAGACCTCCGCGCCCCGCAACCTCCCCTTCTACGAGCGGCTCGGCTTCACCGTCACCGCCGAC
GTCGAGGTGCCCGAAGGACCGCGCACCTGGTGCATGACCCGCAAGCCCGGTGCCTGAACGCGTTAAGTCG
ACAATCAACCTCTGGATTACAAAATTTGTGAAAGATTGACTGGTATTCTTAACTATGTTGCTCCTTTTAC
GCTATGTGGATACGCTGCTTTAATGCCTTTGTATCATGCTATTGCTTCCCGTATGGCTTTCATTTTCTCC
TCCTTGTATAAATCCTGGTTGCTGTCTCTTTATGAGGAGTTGTGGCCCGTTGTCAGGCAACGTGGCGTGG
TGTGCACTGTGTTTGCTGACGCAACCCCCACTGGTTGGGGCATTGCCACCACCTGTCAGCTCCTTTCCGG
GACTTTCGCTTTCCCCCTCCCTATTGCCACGGCGGAACTCATCGCCGCCTGCCTTGCCCGCTGCTGGACA
GGGGCTCGGCTGTTGGGCACTGACAATTCCGTGGTGTTGTCGGGGAAATCATCGTCCTTTCCTTGGCTGC
TCGCCTGTGTTGCCACCTGGATTCTGCGCGGGACGTCCTTCTGCTACGTCCCTTCGGCCCTCAATCCAGC
GGACCTTCCTTCCCGCGGCCTGCTGCCGGCTCTGCGGCCTCTTCCGCGTCTTCGCCTTCGCCCTCAGACG
AGTCGGATCTCCCTTTGGGCCGCCTCCCCGCGTCGACTTTAAGACCAATGACTTACAAGGCAGCTGTAGA
TCTTAGCCACTTTTTAAAAGAAAAGGGGGGACTGGAAGGGCTAATTCACTCCCAACGAAGACAAGATCTG
CTTTTTGCTTGTACTGGGTCTCTCTGGTTAGACCAGATCTGAGCCTGGGAGCTCTCTGGCTAACTAGGGA
ACCCACTGCTTAAGCCTCAATAAAGCTTGCCTTGAGTGCTTCAAGTAGTGTGTGCCCGTCTGTTGTGTGA
CTCTGGTAACTAGAGATCCCTCAGACCCTTTTAGTCAGTGTGGAAAATCTCTAGCAGTACGTATAGTAGT
TCATGTCATCTTATTATTCAGTATTTATAACTTGCAAAGAAATGAATATCAGAGAGTGAGAGGAACTTGT
TTATTGCAGCTTATAATGGTTACAAATAAAGCAATAGCATCACAAATTTCACAAATAAAGCATTTTTTTC
ACTGCATTCTAGTTGTGGTTTGTCCAAACTCATCAATGTATCTTATCATGTCTGGCTCTAGCTATCCCGC
CCCTAACTCCGCCCATCCCGCCCCTAACTCCGCCCAGTTCCGCCCATTCTCCGCCCCATGGCTGACTAAT
TTTTTTTATTTATGCAGAGGCCGAGGCCGCCTCGGCCTCTGAGCTATTCCAGAAGTAGTGAGGAGGCTTT
TTTGGAGGCCTAGGGACGTACCCAATTCGCCCTATAGTGAGTCGTATTACGCGCGCTCACTGGCCGTCGT
TTTACAACGTCGTGACTGGGAAAACCCTGGCGTTACCCAACTTAATCGCCTTGCAGCACATCCCCCTTTC
GCCAGCTGGCGTAATAGCGAAGAGGCCCGCACCGATCGCCCTTCCCAACAGTTGCGCAGCCTGAATGGCG
AATGGG
[124 nt withheld, positions 3367-3490]
C
[91 nt withheld, positions 3492-3582]
A
[49 nt withheld, positions 3584-3632]
CCTTTGACGTTGGAGTCCACGTTCTTT
[37 nt withheld, positions 3660-3696]
ACCCTATCTCGGTCTATTCTTTTGATTTATAAGGGATTTTGCCGATTTCGGCCTATTGGTTAAAAAATGA
GCTGATTTAACAAAAATTTAACGCGAATTTTAACAAAATATTAACGCTTACAATTTAGGTGGCACTTTTC
GGGGAAATGTGCGCGGAACCCCTATTTGTTTATTTTTCTAAATACATTCAAATATGTATCCGCTCATGAG
ACAATAACCCTGATAAATGCTTCAATAATATTGAAAAAGGAAGAGTATGAGTATTCAACATTTCCGTGTC
GCCCTTATTCCCTTTTTTGCGGCATTTTGCCTTCCTGTTTTTGCTCACCCAGAAACGCTGGTGAAAGTAA
AAGATGCTGAAGATCAGTTGGGTGCACGAGTGGGTTACATCGAACTGGATCTCAACAGCGGTAAGATCCT
TGAGAGTTTTCGCCCCGAAGAACGTTTTCCAATGATGAGCACTTTTAAAGTTCTGCTATGTGGCGCGGTA
TTATCCCGTATTGACGCCGGGCAAGAGCAACTCGGTCGCCGCATACACTATTCTCAGAATGACTTGGTTG
AGTACTCACCAGTCACAGAAAAGCATCTTACGGATGGCATGACAGTAAGAGAATTATGCAGTGCTGCCAT
AACCATGAGTGATAACACTGCGGCCAACTTACTTCTGACAACGATCGGAGGACCGAAGGAGCTAACCGCT
TTTTTGCACAACATGGGGGATCATGTAACTCGCCTTGATCGTTGGGAACCGGAGCTGAATGAAGCCATAC
CAAACGACGAGCGTGACACCACGATGCCTGTAGCAATGGCAACAACGTTGCGCAAACTATTAACTGGCGA
ACTACTTACTCTAGCTTCCCGGCAACAATTAATAGACTGGATGGAGGCGGATAAAGTTGCAGGACCACTT
CTGCGCTCGGCCCTTCCGGCTGGCTGGTTTATTGCTGATAAATCTGGAGCCGGTGAGCGTGGGTCTCGCG
GTATCATTGCAGCACTGGGGCCAGATGGTAAGCCCTCCCGTATCGTAGTTATCTACACGACGGGGAGTCA
GGCAACTATGGATGAACGAAATAGACAGATCGCTGAGATAGGTGCCTCACTGATTAAGCATTGGTAACTG
TCAGACCAAGTTTACTCATATATACTTTAGATTGATTTAAAACTTCATTTTTAATTTAAAAGGATCTAGG
TGAAGATCCTTTTTGATAATCTCATGACCAAAATCCCTTAACGTGAGTTTTCGTTCCACTGAGCGTCAGA
CCCCGTAGAAAAGATCAAAGGATCTTCTTGAGATCCTTTTTTTCTGCGCGTAATCTGCTGCTTGCAAACA
AAAAAACCACCGCTACCAGCGGTGGTTTGTTTGCCGGATCAAGAGCTACCAACTCTTTTTCCGAAGGTAA
CTGGCTTCAGCAGAGCGCAGATACCAAATACTGTTCTTCTAGTGTAGCCGTAGTTAGGCCACCACTTCAA
GAACTCTGTAGCACCGCCTACATACCTCGCTCTGCTAATCCTGTTACCAGTGGCTGCTGCCAGTGGCGAT
AAGTCGTGTCTTACCGGGTTGGACTCAAGACGATAGTTACCGGATAAGGCGCAGCGGTCGGGCTGAACGG
GGGGTTCGTGCACACAGCCCAGCTTGGAGCGAACGACCTACACCGAACTGAGATACCTACAGCGTGAGCT
ATGAGAAAGCGCCACGCTTCCCGAAGGGAGAAAGGCGGACAGGTATCCGGTAAGCGGCAGGGTCGGAACA
GGAGAGCGCACGAGGGAGCTTCCAGGGGGAAACGCCTGGTATCTTTATAGTCCTGTCGGGTTTCGCCACC
TCTGACTTGAGCGTCGATTTTTGTGATGCTCGTCAGGGGGGCGGAGCCTATGGAAAAACGCCAGCAACGC
GGCCTTTTTACGGTTCCTGGCCTTTTGCTGGCCTTTTGCTCACATGTTCTTTCCTGCGTTATCCCCTGAT
TCTGTGGATAACCGTATTACCGCCTTTGAGTGAGCTGATACCGCTCGCCGCAGCCGAACGACCGAGCGCA
GCGAGTCAGTGAGCGAGGAAGCGGAAGAGCGCCCAATACGCAAACCGCCTCTCCCCGCGCGTTGGCCGAT
TCATTAATGCAGCTGGCACGACAGGTTTCCCGACTGGAAAGCGGGCAGTGAGCGCAACGCAATTAATGTG
AGTTAGCTCACTCATTAGGCACCCCAGGCTTTACACTTTATGCTTCCGGCTCGTATGTTGTGTGGAATTG
TGAGCGGATAACAATTTCACACAGGAAACAGCTATGACCATGATTACGCCAAGCGCGCAATTAACCCTCA
CTAAAGGGAACAAAAGCTGGAGCTGCAAGCTTAATGTAGTCTTATGCAATACTCTTGTAGTCTTGCAACA
TGGTAACGATGAGTTAGCAACATGCCTTACAAGGAGAGAAAAAGCACCGTGCATGCCGATTGGTGGAAGT
AAGGTGGTACGATCGTGCCTTATTAGGAAGGCAACAGACGGGTCTGACATGGATTGGACGAACCACTGAA
TTGCCGCATTGCAGAGATATTGTATTTAAGTGCCTAGCTCGATACATAAACGGGTCTCTCTGGTTAGACC
AGATCTGAGCCTGGGAGCTCTCTGGCTAACTAGGGAACCCACTGCTTAAGCCTCAATAAAGCTTGCCTTG
AGTGCTTCAAGTAGTGTGTGCCCGTCTGTTGTGTGACTCTGGTAACTAGAGATCCCTCAGACCCTTTTAG
TCAGTGTGGAAAATCTCTAGCAGTGGCGCCCGAACAGGGACTTGAAAGCGAAAGGGAAACCAGAGGAGCT
CTCTCGACGCAGGACTCGGCTTGCTGAAGCGCGCACGGCAAGAGGCGAGGGGCGGCGACTGGTGAGTACG
CCAAAAATTTTGACTAGCGGAGGCTAGAAGGAGAGAGATGGGTGCGAGAGCGTCAGTATTAAGCGGGGGA
GAATTAGATCGCGATGGGAAAAAATTCGGTTAAGGCCAGGGGGAAAGAAAAAATATAAATTAAAACATAT
AGTATGGGCAAGCAGGGAGCTAGAACGATTCGCAGTTAATCCTGGCCTGTTAGAAACATCAGAAGGCTGT
AGACAAATACTGGGACAGCTACAACCATCCCTTCAGACAGGATCAGAAGAACTTAGATCATTATATAATA
CAGTAGCAACCCTCTATTGTGTGCATCAAAGGATAGAGATAAAAGACACCAAGGAAGCTTTAGACAAGAT
AGAGGAAGAGCAAAACAAAAGTAAGACCACCGCACAGCAAGCGGCCGCTGATCTTCAGACCTGGAGGAGG
AGATATGAGGGACAATTGGAGAAGTGAATTATATAAATATAAAGTAGTAAAAATTGAACCATTAGGAGTA
GCACCCACCAAGGCAAAGAGAAGAGTGGTGCAGAGAGAAAAAAGAGCAGTGGGAATAGGAGCTTTGTTCC
TTGGGTTCTTGGGAGCAGCAGGAAGCACTATGGGCGCAGCGTCAATGACGCTGACGGTACAGGCCAGACA
ATTATTGTCTGGTATAGTGCAGCAGCAGAACAATTTGCTGAGGGCTATTGAGGCGCAACAGCATCTGTTG
CAACTCACAGTCTGGGGCATCAAGCAGCTCCAGGCAAGAATCCTGGCTGTGGAAAGATACCTAAAGGATC
AACAGCTCCTGGGGATTTGGGGTTGCTCTGGAAAACTCATTTGCACCACTGCTGTGCCTTGGAATGCTAG
TTGGAGTAATAAATCTCTGGAACAGATTTGGAATCACACGACCTGGATGGAGTGGGACAGAGAAATTAAC
AATTACACAAGCTTAATACACTCCTTAATTGAAGAATCGCAAAACCAGCAAGAAAAGAATGAACAAGAAT
TATTGGAATTAGATAAATGGGCAAGTTTGTGGAATTGGTTTAACATAACAAATTGGCTGTGGTATATAAA
ATTATTCATAATGATAGTAGGAGGCTTGGTAGGTTTAAGAATAGTTTTTGCTGTACTTTCTATAGTGAAT
AGAGTTAGGCAGGGATATTCACCATTATCGTTTCAGACCCACCTCCCAACCCCGAGGGGACCCAGAGAGG
GCCTATTTCCCATGATTCCTTCATATTTGCATATACGATACAAGGCTGTTAGAGAGATAATTAGAATTAA
TTTGACTGTAAACACAAAGATATTAGTACAAAATACGTGACGTAGAAAGTAATAATTTCTTGGGTAGTTT
GCAGTTTTAAAATTATGTTTTAAAATGGACTATCATATGCTTACCGTAACTTGAAAGTATTTCGATTTCT
TGGCTTTATATATCTTGTGGAAAGGACGAAACACCGGCACCAGTCAATATCCAGGTGTTTTAGAGCTAGA
AATAGCAAGTTAAAATAAGGCTAGTCCGTTATCAACTTGAAAAAGTGGCACCGAGTCGGTGCTTTTTTAA
GCTTGGCGTAACTAGATCTTGAGACAAATGGCAGTATTCATCCACAATTTTAAAAGAAAAGGGGGGATTG
GGGGGTACAGTGCAGGGGAAAGAATAGTAGACATAATAGCAACAGACATACAAACTAAAGAATTACAAAA
ACAAATTACAAAAATTCAAAATTTTCGGGTTTATTACAGGGACAGCAGAGATCCACTTTGGCGCCGGCTC
GAGGGGG
