>Addgene plasmid #75755 | SIK3 gRNA (BRDN0001148297) | depositor partial sequence | sequence record 143215 | Target Sequence
GCACCAGTCAATATCCAGGT
