>Addgene plasmid #75755 | SIK3 gRNA (BRDN0001148297) | addgene partial sequence | sequence record 184503 | hU6-F
GTGACGTAGAAAGTAATAATTTCTTGGGTAGTTTGCAGTTTTAAAATTATGTTTTAAAATGGACTATCAT
ATGCTTACCGTAACTTGAAAGTATTTCGATTTCTTGGCTTTATATATCTTGTGGAAAGGACGAAACACCG
GCACCAGTCAATATCCAGGTGTTTTAGAGCTAGAAATAGCAAGTTAAAATAAGGCTAGTCCGTTATCAAC
TTGAAAAAGTGGCACCGAGTCGGTGCTTTTTTAAGCTTGGCGTAACTAGATCTTGAGACAAATGGCAGTA
TTCATCCACAATTTTAAAAGAAAAGGGGGGATTGGGGGGTACAGTGCAGGGGAAAGAATAGTAGACATAA
TAGCAACAGACATACAAACTAAAGAATTACAAAAACAAATTACAAAAATTCAAAATTTTCGGGTTTATTA
CAGGGACAGCAGAGATCCACTTTGGCGCCGGCTCGAGGGGGCCCGGGTGCAAAGATGGATAAAGTTTTAA
ACAGAGAGGAATCTTTGCAGCTAATGGACCTTCTAGGTCTTGAAAGGAGTGGGAATTGGCTCCGGTGCCC
GTCAGTGGGC
